>Addgene plasmid #241876 | pcDNA3.2-CNluc-HA-hTRAF3-V5 | addgene full sequence | sequence record 485459 | Addgene NGS Result
AATGGTTACAAATAAAGCAATAGCATCACAAATTTCACAAATAAAGCATTTTTTTCACTGCATTCTAGTT
GTGGTTTGTCCAAACTCATCAATGTATCTTATCATGTCTGTATACCGTCGACCTCTAGCTAGAGCTTGGC
GTAATCATGGTCATAGCTGTTTCCTGTGTGAAATTGTTATCCGCTCACAATTCCACACAACATACGAGCC
GGAAGCATAAAGTGTAAAGCCTGGGGTGCCTAATGAGTGAGCTAACTCACATTAATTGCGTTGCGCTCAC
TGCCCGCTTTCCAGTCGGGAAACCTGTCGTGCCAGCTGCATTAATGAATCGGCCAACGCGCGGGGAGAGG
CGGTTTGCGTATTGGGCGCTCTTCCGCTTCCTCGCTCACTGACTCGCTGCGCTCGGTCGTTCGGCTGCGG
CGAGCGGTATCAGCTCACTCAAAGGCGGTAATACGGTTATCCACAGAATCAGGGGATAACGCAGGAAAGA
ACATGTGAGCAAAAGGCCAGCAAAAGGCCAGGAACCGTAAAAAGGCCGCGTTGCTGGCGTTTTTCCATAG
GCTCCGCCCCCCTGACGAGCATCACAAAAATCGACGCTCAAGTCAGAGGTGGCGAAACCCGACAGGACTA
TAAAGATACCAGGCGTTTCCCCCTGGAAGCTCCCTCGTGCGCTCTCCTGTTCCGACCCTGCCGCTTACCG
GATACCTGTCCGCCTTTCTCCCTTCGGGAAGCGTGGCGCTTTCTCATAGCTCACGCTGTAGGTATCTCAG
TTCGGTGTAGGTCGTTCGCTCCAAGCTGGGCTGTGTGCACGAACCCCCCGTTCAGCCCGACCGCTGCGCC
TTATCCGGTAACTATCGTCTTGAGTCCAACCCGGTAAGACACGACTTATCGCCACTGGCAGCAGCCACTG
GTAACAGGATTAGCAGAGCGAGGTATGTAGGCGGTGCTACAGAGTTCTTGAAGTGGTGGCCTAACTACGG
CTACACTAGAAGAACAGTATTTGGTATCTGCGCTCTGCTGAAGCCAGTTACCTTCGGAAAAAGAGTTGGT
AGCTCTTGATCCGGCAAACAAACCACCGCTGGTAGCGGTGGTTTTTTTGTTTGCAAGCAGCAGATTACGC
GCAGAAAAAAAGGATCTCAAGAAGATCCTTTGATCTTTTCTACGGGGTCTGACGCTCAGTGGAACGAAAA
CTCACGTTAAGGGATTTTGGTCATGAGATTATCAAAAAGGATCTTCACCTAGATCCTTTTAAATTAAAAA
TGAAGTTTTAAATCAATCTAAAGTATATATGAGTAAACTTGGTCTGACAGTTACCAATGCTTAATCAGTG
AGGCACCTATCTCAGCGATCTGTCTATTTCGTTCATCCATAGTTGCCTGACTCCCCGTCGTGTAGATAAC
TACGATACGGGAGGGCTTACCATCTGGCCCCAGTGCTGCAATGATACCGCGAGACCCACGCTCACCGGCT
CCAGATTTATCAGCAATAAACCAGCCAGCCGGAAGGGCCGAGCGCAGAAGTGGTCCTGCAACTTTATCCG
CCTCCATCCAGTCTATTAATTGTTGCCGGGAAGCTAGAGTAAGTAGTTCGCCAGTTAATAGTTTGCGCAA
CGTTGTTGCCATTGCTACAGGCATCGTGGTGTCACGCTCGTCGTTTGGTATGGCTTCATTCAGCTCCGGT
TCCCAACGATCAAGGCGAGTTACATGATCCCCCATGTTGTGCAAAAAAGCGGTTAGCTCCTTCGGTCCTC
CGATCGTTGTCAGAAGTAAGTTGGCCGCAGTGTTATCACTCATGGTTATGGCAGCACTGCATAATTCTCT
TACTGTCATGCCATCCGTAAGATGCTTTTCTGTGACTGGTGAGTACTCAACCAAGTCATTCTGAGAATAG
TGTATGCGGCGACCGAGTTGCTCTTGCCCGGCGTCAATACGGGATAATACCGCGCCACATAGCAGAACTT
TAAAAGTGCTCATCATTGGAAAACGTTCTTCGGGGCGAAAACTCTCAAGGATCTTACCGCTGTTGAGATC
CAGTTCGATGTAACCCACTCGTGCACCCAACTGATCTTCAGCATCTTTTACTTTCACCAGCGTTTCTGGG
TGAGCAAAAACAGGAAGGCAAAATGCCGCAAAAAAGGGAATAAGGGCGACACGGAAATGTTGAATACTCA
TACTCTTCCTTTTTCAATATTATTGAAGCATTTATCAGGGTTATTGTCTCATGAGCGGATACATATTTGA
ATGTATTTAGAAAAATAAACAAATAGGGGTTCCGCGCACATTTCCCCGAAAAGTGCCACCTGACGTCGAC
GGATCGGGAGATCTCCCGATCCCCTATGGTGCACTCTCAGTACAATCTGCTCTGATGCCGCATAGTTAAG
CCAGTATCTGCTCCCTGCTTGTGTGTTGGAGGTCGCTGAGTAGTGCGCGAGCAAAATTTAAGCTACAACA
AGGCAAGGCTTGACCGACAATTGCATGAAGAATCTGCTTAGGGTTAGGCGTTTTGCGCTGCTTCGCGATG
TACGGGCCAGATATACGCGTTGACATTGATTATTGACTAGTTATTAATAGTAATCAATTACGGGGTCATT
AGTTCATAGCCCATATATGGAGTTCCGCGTTACATAACTTACGGTAAATGGCCCGCCTGGCTGACCGCCC
AACGACCCCCGCCCATTGACGTCAATAATGACGTATGTTCCCATAGTAACGCCAATAGGGACTTTCCATT
GACGTCAATGGGTGGAGTATTTACGGTAAACTGCCCACTTGGCAGTACATCAAGTGTATCATATGCCAAG
TACGCCCCCTATTGACGTCAATGACGGTAAATGGCCCGCCTGGCATTATGCCCAGTACATGACCTTATGG
GACTTTCCTACTTGGCAGTACATCTACGTATTAGTCATCGCTATTACCATGGTGATGCGGTTTTGGCAGT
ACATCAATGGGCGTGGATAGCGGTTTGACTCACGGGGATTTCCAAGTCTCCACCCCATTGACGTCAATGG
GAGTTTGTTTTGGCACCAAAATCAACGGGACTTTCCAAAATGTCGTAACAACTCCGCCCCATTGACGCAA
ATGGGCGGTAGGCGTGTACGGTGGGAGGTCTATATAAGCAGAGCTCTCTGGCTAACTAGAGAACCCACTG
CTTACTGGCTTATCGAAATTAATACGACTCACTATAGGGAGACCCAAGCTTACCATGCTGAGCGGCGACC
AAATGGGCCAGATCGAAAAAATTTTTAAGGTGGTGTACCCTGTGGATGATCATCACTTTAAGGTGATCCT
GCACTATGGCACACTGGTAATCGACGGGGTTACGCCGAACATGATCGACTATTTCGGACGGCCGTATGAA
GGCATCGCCGTGTTCGACGGCAAAAAGATCACTGTAACAGGGACCCTGTGGAACGGCAACAAAATTATCG
ACGAGCGCCTGATCAACCCCGACGGCTCCCTGCTGTTCCGAGTAACCATCAACGGAGTGACCGGCTGGCG
GCTGTGCGAACGCATTCTGGCGGGAGGGGGTGGATCTGGAGGGGGTGGATCTTACCCATACGATGTTCCA
GATTACGCTGCGCTAGCAACAAGTTTGTACAAAAAAGCAGGCACCATGGAGTCGAGTAAAAAGATGGACT
CTCCTGGCGCGCTGCAGACTAACCCGCCGCTAAAGCTGCACACTGACCGCAGTGCTGGGACGCCAGTTTT
TGTCCCTGAACAAGGAGGTTACAAGGAAAAGTTTGTGAAGACCGTGGAGGACAAGTACAAGTGTGAGAAG
TGCCACCTGGTGCTGTGCAGCCCGAAGCAGACCGAGTGTGGGCACCGCTTCTGCGAGAGCTGCATGGCGG
CCCTGCTGAGCTCTTCAAGTCCAAAATGTACAGCGTGTCAAGAGAGCATCGTTAAAGATAAGGTGTTTAA
GGATAATTGCTGCAAGAGAGAAATTCTGGCTCTTCAGATCTATTGTCGGAATGAAAGCAGAGGTTGTGCA
GAGCAGTTAATGCTGGGACATCTGCTGGTGCATTTAAAAAATGATTGCCATTTTGAAGAACTTCCATGTG
TGCGTCCTGACTGCAAAGAAAAGGTCTTGAGGAAAGACCTGCGAGACCACGTGGAGAAGGCGTGTAAATA
CCGGGAAGCCACATGCAGCCACTGCAAGAGTCAGGTTCCGATGATCGCGCTGCAGAAACACGAAGACACC
GACTGTCCCTGCGTGGTGGTGTCCTGCCCTCACAAGTGCAGCGTCCAGACTCTCCTGAGGAGCGAGTTGA
GTGCACACTTGTCAGAGTGTGTCAATGCCCCCAGCACCTGTAGTTTTAAGCGCTATGGCTGCGTTTTTCA
GGGGACAAACCAGCAGATCAAGGCCCACGAGGCCAGCTCCGCCGTGCAGCACGTCAACCTGCTGAAGGAG
TGGAGCAACTCGCTCGAAAAGAAGGTTTCCTTGTTGCAGAATGAAAGTGTAGAAAAAAACAAGAGCATAC
AAAGTTTGCACAATCAGATATGTAGCTTTGAAATTGAAATTGAGAGACAAAAGGAAATGCTTCGAAATAA
TGAATCCAAAATCCTTCATTTACAGCGAGTGATAGACAGCCAAGCAGAGAAACTGAAGGAGCTTGACAAG
GAGATCCGGCCCTTCCGGCAGAACTGGGAGGAAGCAGACAGCATGAAGAGCAGCGTGGAGTCCCTCCAGA
ACCGCGTGACCGAGCTGGAGAGCGTGGACAAGAGCGCGGGGCAAGTGGCTCGGAACACAGGCCTGCTGGA
GTCCCAGCTGAGCCGGCATGACCAGATGCTGAGTGTGCACGACATCCGCCTAGCCGACATGGACCTGCGC
TTCCAGGTCCTGGAGACCGCCAGCTACAATGGAGTGCTCATCTGGAAGATTCGCGACTACAAGCGGCGGA
AGCAGGAGGCCGTCATGGGGAAGACCCTGTCCCTTTACAGCCAGCCTTTCTACACTGGTTACTTTGGCTA
TAAGATGTGTGCCAGGGTCTACCTGAACGGGGACGGGATGGGGAAGGGGACGCACTTGTCGCTGTTTTTT
GTCATCATGCGTGGAGAATATGATGCCCTGCTTCCTTGGCCGTTTAAGCAGAAAGTGACACTCATGCTGA
TGGATCAGGGGTCCTCTCGACGTCATTTGGGAGATGCATTCAAGCCCGACCCCAACAGCAGCAGCTTCAA
GAAGCCCACTGGAGAGATGAATATCGCCTCTGGCTGCCCAGTCTTTGTGGCCCAAACTGTTCTAGAAAAT
GGGACATATATTAAAGATGATACAATTTTTATTAAAGTCATAGTGGATACTTCGGATCTGCCCGATCCCT
AGAACCCAGCTTTCTTGTACAAAGTGGTTGATCTCGAGGGCCCGCGGTTCGAAGGTAAGCCTATCCCTAA
CCCTCTCCTCGGTCTCGATTCTACGGGTACCGGTTAGTAATGAGTTTAAACGGGGGAGGCTAACTGAAAC
ACGGAAGGAGACAATACCGGAAGGAACCCGCGCTATGACGGCAATAAAAAGACAGAATAAAACGCACGGG
TGTTGGGTCGTTTGTTCATAAACGCGGGGTTCGGTCCCAGGGCTGGCACTCTGTCGATACCCCACCGAGA
CCCCATTGGGGCCAATACGCCCGCGTTTCTTCCTTTTCCCCACCCCACCCCCCAAGTTCGGGTGAAGGCC
CAGGGCTCGCAGCCAACGTCGGGGCGGCAGGCCCTGCCATAGCAGATCTGCGCAGCTGGGGCTCTAGGGG
GTATCCCC
[124 nt withheld, positions 5749-5872]
C
[91 nt withheld, positions 5874-5964]
A
[49 nt withheld, positions 5966-6014]
CCTTTGACGTTGGAGTCCACGTTCTTT
[37 nt withheld, positions 6042-6078]
ACCCTATCTCGGTCTATTCTTTTGATTTATAAGGGATTTTGCCGATTTCGGCCTATTGGTTAAAAAATGA
GCTGATTTAACAAAAATTTAACGCGAATTAATTCTGTGGAATGTGTGTCAGTTAGGGTGTGGAAAGTCCC
CAGGCTCCCCAGCAGGCAGAAGTATGCAAAGCATGCATCTCAATTAGTCAGCAACCAGGTGTGGAAAGTC
CCCAGGCTCCCCAGCAGGCAGAAGTATGCAAAGCATGCATCTCAATTAGTCAGCAACCATAGTCCCGCCC
CTAACTCCGCCCATCCCGCCCCTAACTCCGCCCAGTTCCGCCCATTCTCCGCCCCATGGCTGACTAATTT
TTTTTATTTATGCAGAGGCCGAGGCCGCCTCTGCCTCTGAGCTATTCCAGAAGTAGTGAGGAGGCTTTTT
TGGAGGCCTAGGCTTTTGCAAAAAGCTCCCGGGAGCTTGTATATCCATTTTCGGATCTGATCAAGAGACA
GGATGAGGATCGTTTCGCATGATTGAACAAGATGGATTGCACGCAGGTTCTCCGGCCGCTTGGGTGGAGA
GGCTATTCGGCTATGACTGGGCACAACAGACAATCGGCTGCTCTGATGCCGCCGTGTTCCGGCTGTCAGC
GCAGGGGCGCCCGGTTCTTTTTGTCAAGACCGACCTGTCCGGTGCCCTGAATGAACTGCAGGACGAGGCA
GCGCGGCTATCGTGGCTGGCCACGACGGGCGTTCCTTGCGCAGCTGTGCTCGACGTTGTCACTGAAGCGG
GAAGGGACTGGCTGCTATTGGGCGAAGTGCCGGGGCAGGATCTCCTGTCATCTCACCTTGCTCCTGCCGA
GAAAGTATCCATCATGGCTGATGCAATGCGGCGGCTGCATACGCTTGATCCGGCTACCTGCCCATTCGAC
CACCAAGCGAAACATCGCATCGAGCGAGCACGTACTCGGATGGAAGCCGGTCTTGTCGATCAGGATGATC
TGGACGAAGAGCATCAGGGGCTCGCGCCAGCCGAACTGTTCGCCAGGCTCAAGGCGCGCATGCCCGACGG
CGAGGATCTCGTCGTGACCCATGGCGATGCCTGCTTGCCGAATATCATGGTGGAAAATGGCCGCTTTTCT
GGATTCATCGACTGTGGCCGGCTGGGTGTGGCGGACCGCTATCAGGACATAGCGTTGGCTACCCGTGATA
TTGCTGAAGAGCTTGGCGGCGAATGGGCTGACCGCTTCCTCGTGCTTTACGGTATCGCCGCTCCCGATTC
GCAGCGCATCGCCTTCTATCGCCTTCTTGACGAGTTCTTCTGAGCGGGACTCTGGGGTTCGCGAAATGAC
CGACCAAGCGACGCCCAACCTGCCATCACGAGATTTCGATTCCACCGCCGCCTTCTATGAAAGGTTGGGC
TTCGGAATCGTTTTCCGGGACGCCGGCTGGATGATCCTCCAGCGCGGGGATCTCATGCTGGAGTTCTTCG
CCCACCCCAACTTGTTTATTGCAGCTTAT
Features (pLannotate 1.2.2; 25 found; start..end, strand, type, name):
    174..190     -  protein_bind   lac operator: The lac repressor binds to the lac operator to inhibit transcription in E. coli. This inhibition can be relieved by adding lactose or isopropyl-β-D-thiogalactopyranoside (IPTG). lac repressor encoded by lacI
    198..228     -  promoter       lac promoter: promoter for the E. coli lac operon
    243..264     -  protein_bind   CAP binding site: CAP binding activates transcription in the presence of cAMP. E. coli catabolite activator protein
    277..369     -  CDS            lacI (fragment): lac repressor; lacI; The lac repressor binds to the lac operator to inhibit transcription in E. coli. This inhibition can be relieved by adding lactose or isopropyl-β-D-thiogalactopyranoside (IPTG).
    552..1140    -  rep_origin     ori: high-copy-number ColE1/pMB1/pBR322/pUC origin of replication
   1311..2171    -  CDS            AmpR: β-lactamase; bla; confers resistance to ampicillin, carbenicillin, and related antibiotics
   2172..2276    -  promoter       AmpR promoter: bla
   2335..2387    -  misc_feature   bom (fragment): basis of mobility region from pBR322
   2542..2921    +  enhancer       CMV enhancer: human cytomegalovirus immediate early enhancer
   2922..3125    +  promoter       CMV promoter: human cytomegalovirus (CMV) immediate early promoter
   3121..3154    +  LTR            5' LTR (truncated) (fragment): truncated 5' long terminal repeat (LTR) from HIV-1
   3170..3188    +  promoter       T7 promoter: promoter for bacteriophage T7 RNA polymerase
   3208..3522    +  CDS            Nluc (fragment): NanoLuc® luciferase human codon-optimized
   3553..3579    +  CDS            3xHA (fragment): three tandem HA epitope tags
   3590..3610    +  protein_bind   attB1: mutant version of attB; core recombination site for the Gateway® BP reaction BP Clonase™
   3616..5319    +  CDS            TRAF3: TRAF3_HUMAN - Also known as CAP1, CRAF1. Experimental evidence at protein level: Swiss-Prot protein existence level 1. Regulates pathways leading to the activation of NF-kappa-B and MAP kinases, and plays a central role in the regulation of B-cell survival. Part of signaling pathways leading to the production of cytokines and interferon. Required for normal antibody isotype switching from IgM to IgG. Plays a role T-cell dependent immune responses. Plays a role in the regulation of antiviral responses. Is an essential constituent of several E3 ubiquitin-protein ligase complexes. May have E3 ubi
   5324..5348    -  protein_bind   attB2: mutant version of attB; recombination site for the Gateway® BP reaction BP Clonase™
   5374..5415    +  CDS            V5 tag: epitope tag from simian virus 5
   5499..5547    +  polyA_signal   HSV TK poly(A) signal: herpes simplex virus thymidine kinase polyadenylation signal (Cole and Stacy, 1985)
   5638..5654    -  polyA_signal   bGH poly(A) signal (fragment): bovine growth hormone polyadenylation signal
   5749..6177    +  rep_origin     f1 ori (sequence partly withheld): f1 bacteriophage origin of replication; arrow indicates direction of (+) strand synthesis
   6191..6520    +  promoter       SV40 promoter: SV40 enhancer and early promoter
   6587..7378    +  CDS            neo: KKA2_KLEPN - Also known as kan, nptII. Experimental evidence at protein level: Swiss-Prot protein existence level 1. Resistance to kanamycin, neomycin, paromomycin, ribostamycin, butirosin and gentamicin B. From Klebsiella pneumoniae.
   7404..7562    +  CDS            ble (fragment): BLE_KLEPN - Experimental evidence at protein level: Swiss-Prot protein existence level 1. Binding protein with a strong affinity to the bleomycin family of antibiotics. Binds to CL990; an antimitotic-antibiotic compound. From Klebsiella pneumoniae.
   7557..101     +  polyA_signal   SV40 poly(A) signal (across the origin): SV40 polyadenylation signal
