[The description below was written by a language model from this plasmid's Addgene catalogue record and pLannotate feature annotations shown in this document.]
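Description:
pcDNA3.2-CNluc-HA-hTRAF3-V5 is a 7.6 kb mammalian expression plasmid built on a pcDNA3.2 backbone modified by the depositing laboratory, carrying wild-type human TRAF3 introduced by Gateway recombination. In bacteria it is maintained at high copy from a ColE1/pUC-type origin and selected with ampicillin through the β-lactamase gene. An f1 origin is also present. For mammalian cells the backbone carries an SV40 early promoter driving the neo (nptII) gene with an SV40 polyadenylation signal, which would permit G418 selection of stable transfectants. The short lacI, ble, bom, HIV-1 LTR and bGH poly(A) fragments flagged by the automated annotation appear to be backbone remnants rather than functional elements.

The expression cassette is driven by the human CMV immediate early enhancer and promoter, with a T7 promoter just downstream. The open reading frame begins with a C-terminal fragment of NanoLuc luciferase (recorded as residues 67–171, "CNluc"), followed by an HA epitope, the attB1 recombination scar, the TRAF3 coding sequence, attB2 and a C-terminal V5 tag. Transcription terminates at the HSV thymidine kinase polyadenylation signal. TRAF3 is an adaptor and E3 ubiquitin ligase complex component that regulates NF-κB and MAP kinase signalling, B-cell survival and antiviral interferon responses. Fusion to a partial NanoLuc fragment suggests use in split-luciferase complementation assays, in which luminescence is reconstituted when TRAF3 binds a partner fused to the complementary N-terminal fragment. However, the record itself states only that the plasmid expresses the tagged fusion in mammalian cells and refers to a publication for backbone and tag details. The HA and V5 epitopes allow detection or immunoprecipitation of the fusion protein.
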