Addgene plasmid #241876: pcDNA3.2-CNluc-HA-hTRAF3-V5
Purpose: Expresses CNluc-HA-hTRAF3-V5 in mammalian cells
Depositing lab: Haian Fu. Depositing organization: Emory University.
Backbone
  Vector backbone: pcDNA3.2
  Backbone manufacturer: Fu lab
  Vector type: Mammalian Expression
Growth in bacteria
  Bacterial resistance: Ampicillin, 100 μg/mL
  Growth temperature: 37°C
  Growth strain: DH5alpha
  Copy number: High Copy
Gene/Insert
  Gene/Insert name: TRAF3 (alt name: CAP1; LAP1; CAP-1; CRAF1; IIAE5; CD40bp; RNF118)
  Species: H. sapiens (human)
  Mutation: WT
  Entrez Gene: TRAF3 (a.k.a. CAP-1, CAP1, CD40bp, CRAF1, IIAE5, LAP1, RNF118)
  Tag / fusion protein: NanoLuciferase 67-171, HA (N terminal on insert); V5 (C terminal on insert)
  Cloning method: Gateway Cloning
Terms and licenses: Academic/Nonprofit Terms; Industry Terms: Not Available to Industry
Depositor comments: For more details about the backbone and tag, please see PMID 28087810.
How to cite: pcDNA3.2-CNluc-HA-hTRAF3-V5 was a gift from Haian Fu (Addgene plasmid # 241876 ; http://n2t.net/addgene:241876 ; RRID:Addgene_241876)
